Addgene plasmid #48418: pFUSB4_ATAG
Depositing lab: Stephen Ekker. Depositing organization: Mayo Foundation for Medical Education and Research. Publication: High Efficiency In Vivo Genome Engineering with a Simplified 15-RVD GoldyTALEN Design. Ma AC, Lee HB, Clark KJ, Ekker SC. PLoS One. 2013 May 29;8(5):e65259. doi: 10.1371/journal.pone.0065259. Print 2013. PubMed 23734242.
Backbone
  Vector backbone: pFUS_B4
  Vector type: Mammalian Expression, TALEN
Growth in bacteria
  Bacterial resistance: Spectinomycin, 50 μg/mL
  Growth temperature: 37°C
  Growth strain: Top10
  Copy number: Unknown
Gene/Insert
  Gene/Insert name: RVD sequence: NI NG NI NN
  Species: Synthetic
  Cloning method: Unknown
  Sequencing primers: 5′ ttgatgcctggcagttccct; 3′ cgaaccgaacaggcttatgt
Terms and licenses: Academic/Nonprofit Terms; Industry Terms: Not Available to Industry
Depositor comments: Plasmid was created using Golden Gate cloning.
How to cite: pFUSB4_ATAG was a gift from Stephen Ekker (Addgene plasmid # 48418 ; http://n2t.net/addgene:48418 ; RRID:Addgene_48418)
