[The description below was written by a language model from this plasmid's Addgene catalogue record and pLannotate feature annotations shown in this document.]
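Description:
pFUSB4_ATAG is a small (about 2.9 kb) bacterial intermediate plasmid for TALEN construction. It is built on the pFUS_B4 array vector of the Golden Gate TALEN assembly system. Its synthetic insert is a pre-assembled block of four TAL effector repeats whose repeat-variable diresidues are NI, NG, NI and NN. Under the standard TALE code these specify the bases A, T, A and G, which gives the plasmid its name. The depositor notes that the array was made by Golden Gate cloning. The catalogue lists the vector type as mammalian expression/TALEN, but the annotated features show no eukaryotic promoter, nuclease domain or polyadenylation signal. The plasmid is therefore best read as a cloning module, not as an expression construct in its own right.

Propagation in E. coli relies on a high-copy ColE1/pUC-type origin. Selection uses the aadA aminoglycoside adenylyltransferase gene, which confers spectinomycin (and streptomycin) resistance. Upstream of aadA are a fragment of the class 1 integron Pc promoter and a remnant of a gentamicin acetyltransferase gene, both probably carried over from the source of the resistance cassette. The only other annotated elements are short lacZα and lacI fragments and the rrnB T1 and T2 terminators. The truncated lacZα is consistent with a blue/white screening cassette that was replaced when the repeats were inserted. The automated annotation does not mark the repeat array itself, which presumably lies in the unannotated stretch between the lacZα fragment and the resistance cassette.

The associated publication describes a simplified 15-RVD GoldyTALEN design for in vivo genome engineering. In that context, the plasmid appears to be one member of a library of ready-made four-repeat modules. Such modules would be combined with other partial arrays in a second Golden Gate step to build full-length TALEN DNA-binding domains in a final TALEN backbone.
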