Features (pLannotate 1.2.2; 8 found; start..end, strand, type, name):
      3..39      -  CDS            lacZα (fragment): LacZα fragment of β-galactosidase; lacZ fragment
    596..619     +  promoter       Pc promoter (fragment): intI1 (promoter lies within the coding sequence); class 1 integron promoter
    795..851     +  CDS            GmR (fragment): gentamycin acetyltransferase; aacC1; confers resistance to gentamycin
    858..1649    +  CDS            SmR: aminoglycoside adenylyltransferase (Murphy, 1985); aadA; confers resistance to spectinomycin and streptomycin
   1742..2330    +  rep_origin     ori: high-copy-number ColE1/pMB1/pBR322/pUC origin of replication
   2513..2605    +  CDS            lacI (fragment): lac repressor; lacI; The lac repressor binds to the lac operator to inhibit transcription in E. coli. This inhibition can be relieved by adding lactose or isopropyl-β-D-thiogalactopyranoside (IPTG).
   2660..2687    -  terminator     rrnB T2 terminator: transcription terminator T2 from the E. coli rrnB gene
   2819..2862    +  terminator     rrnB T1 terminator: Escherichia coli rrnB; transcription terminator T1 from the E. coli rrnB gene
>Addgene plasmid #48418 | pFUSB4_ATAG | depositor full sequence | sequence record 70118 | Full Sequence
ATGTTTTCCCAGTCACGACGTTGTAAAACGACGGCCAGTCTTAAGCGTCTCATGGCCTGACCCCGGACCA
AGTGGTGGCCTATCGCCAGCAACATTGGCGGCAAGCAAGCGCTCGAAACGGTGCAGCGGCTGTTGCCGGT
GCTGTGCCAGGACCATGGCCTGACCCCGGACCAAGTGGTGGCTATCGCCAGCAACGGTGGCGGCAAGCAA
GCGCTCGAAACGGTGCAGCGGCTGTTGCCGGTGCTGTGCCAGGACCATGGCCTGACCCCGGACCAAGTGG
TGGCTATCGCCAGCAACATTGGCGGCAAGCAAGCGCTCGAAACGGTGCAGCGGCTGTTGCCGGTGCTGTG
CCAGGACCATGGCCTGACCCCGGACCAAGTGGTGGCTATCGCCAGCAACAATGGCGGCAAGCAAGCGCTC
GAAACGGTGCAGCGGCTGTTGCCGGTGCTGTGCCAGGACCATGGCCTGACCCCGGACCAAGTGGTGGCTA
TCGAGACGTCTAGACCAGCCAGGACAGAAATGCCTCGACTTCGCTGCTACCCAAGGTTGCCGGGTGACGC
ACACCGTGGAAACGGATGAAGGCACGAACCCAGTGGACATAAGCCTGTTCGGTTCGTAAGCTGTAATGCA
AGTAGCGTATGCGCTCACGCAACTGGTCCAGAACCTTGACCGAACGCAGCGGTGGTAACGGCGCAGTGGC
GGTTTTCATGGCTTGTTATGACTGTTTTTTTGGGGTACAGTCTATGCCTCGGGCATCCAAGCAGCAAGCG
CGTTACGCCGTGGGTCGATGTTTGATGTTATGGAGCAGCAACGATGTTACGCAGCAGGGCAGTCGCCCTA
AAACAAAGTTAAACATTATGAGGGAAGCGGTGATCGCCGAAGTATCGACTCAACTATCAGAGGTAGTTGG
CGTCATCGAGCGCCATCTCGAACCGACGTTGCTGGCCGTACATTTGTACGGCTCCGCAGTGGATGGCGGC
CTGAAGCCACACAGTGATATTGATTTGCTGGTTACGGTGACCGTAAGGCTTGATGAAACAACGCGGCGAG
CTTTGATCAACGACCTTTTGGAAACTTCGGCTTCCCCTGGAGAGAGCGAGATTCTCCGCGCTGTAGAAGT
CACCATTGTTGTGCACGACGACATCATTCCGTGGCGTTATCCAGCTAAGCGCGAACTGCAATTTGGAGAA
TGGCAGCGCAATGACATTCTTGCAGGTATCTTCGAGCCAGCCACGATCGACATTGATCTGGCTATCTTGC
TGACAAAAGCAAGAGAACATAGCGTTGCCTTGGTAGGTCCAGCGGCGGAGGAACTCTTTGATCCGGTTCC
TGAACAGGATCTATTTGAGGCGCTAAATGAAACCTTAACGCTATGGAACTCGCCGCCCGACTGGGCTGGC
GATGAGCGAAATGTAGTGCTTACGTTGTCCCGCATTTGGTACAGCGCAGTAACCGGCAAAATCGCGCCGA
AGGATGTCGCTGCCGACTGGGCAATGGAGCGCCTGCCGGCCCAGTATCAGCCCGTCATACTTGAAGCTAG
ACAGGCTTATCTTGGACAAGAAGAAGATCGCTTGGCCTCGCGCGCAGATCAGTTGGAAGAATTTGTCCAC
TACGTGAAAGGCGAGATCACCAAGGTAGTCGGCAAATAACCCTCGAGCCACCCATGACCAAAATCCCTTA
ACGTGAGTTACGCGTCGTTCCACTGAGCGTCAGACCCCGTAGAAAAGATCAAAGGATCTTCTTGAGATCC
TTTTTTTCTGCGCGTAATCTGCTGCTTGCAAACAAAAAAACCACCGCTACCAGCGGTGGTTTGTTTGCCG
GATCAAGAGCTACCAACTCTTTTTCCGAAGGTAACTGGCTTCAGCAGAGCGCAGATACCAAATACTGTCC
TTCTAGTGTAGCCGTAGTTAGGCCACCACTTCAAGAACTCTGTAGCACCGCCTACATACCTCGCTCTGCT
AATCCTGTTACCAGTGGCTGCTGCCAGTGGCGATAAGTCGTGTCTTACCGGGTTGGACTCAAGACGATAG
TTACCGGATAAGGCGCAGCGGTCGGGCTGAACGGGGGGTTCGTGCACACAGCCCAGCTTGGAGCGAACGA
CCTACACCGAACTGAGATACCTACAGCGTGAGCATTGAGAAAGCGCCACGCTTCCCGAAGGGAGAAAGGC
GGACAGGTATCCGGTAAGCGGCAGGGTCGGAACAGGAGAGCGCACGAGGGAGCTTCCAGGGGGAAACGCC
TGGTATCTTTATAGTCCTGTCGGGTTTCGCCACCTCTGACTTGAGCGTCGATTTTTGTGATGCTCGTCAG
GGGGGCGGAGCCTATGGAAAAACGCCAGCAACGCGGCCTTTTTACGGTTCCTGGCCTTTTGCTGGCCTTT
TGCTCACATGTTCTTTCCTGCGTTATCCCCTGATTCTGTGGATAACCGTATTACCGCCTTTGAGTGAGCT
GATACCGCTCGCCGCAGCCGAACGACCGAGCGCAGCGAGTCAGTGAGCGAGGAAGCGGAAGAGCGCCCAA
TACGCAAACCGCCTCTCCCCGCGCGTTGGCCGATTCATTAATGCAGCTGGCACGACAGGTTTCCCGACTG
GAAAGCGGGCAGTGAGCGCAACGCAATTAATACGCGTACCGCTAGCCAGGAAGAGTTTGTAGAAACGCAA
AAAGGCCATCCGTCAGGATGGCCTTCTGCTTAGTTTGATGCCTGGCAGTTTATGGCGGGCGTCCTGCCCG
CCACCCTCCGGGCCGTTGCTTCACAACGTTCAAATCCGCTCCCGGCGGATTTGTCCTACTCAGGAGAGCG
TTCACCGACAAACAACAGATAAAACGAAAGGCCCAGTCTTCCGACTGAGCCTTTCGTTTTATTTGATGCC
TGGCAGTTCCCTACTCTCGCGTTAACGCTAGCATGG
