>Addgene plasmid #48418 | pFUSB4_ATAG | addgene partial sequence | sequence record 70735 | pCR8_F1 5'-ttgatgcctggcagttccct-3'
TCACGACGTTGTAAAACGACGGCCAGTCTTAAGCGTCTCATGGCCTGACCCCGGACCAAGTGGTGGCTAT
CGCCAGCAACATTGGCGGCAAGCAAGCGCTCGAAACGGTGCAGCGGCTGTTGCCGGTGCTGTGCCAGGAC
CATGGCCTGACCCCGGACCAAGTGGTGGCTATCGCCAGCAACGGTGGCGGCAAGCAAGCGCTCGAAACGG
TGCAGCGGCTGTTGCCGGTGCTGTGCCAGGACCATGGCCTGACCCCGGACCAAGTGGTGGCTATCGCCAG
CAACATTGGCGGCAAGCAAGCGCTCGAAACGGTGCAGCGGCTGTTGCCGGTGCTGTGCCAGGACCATGGC
CTGACCCCGGACCAAGTGGTGGCTATCGCCAGCAACAATGGCGGCAAGCAAGCGCTCGAAACGGTGCAGC
GGCTGTTGCCGGTGCTGTGCCAGGACCATGGCCTGACCCCGGACCAAGTGGTGGCTATCGAGACGTCTAG
ACCAGCCAGGACAGAAATGCCTCGACTTCGCTGCTACCCAAGGTTGCCGGGTGACGCACACCGTGGAAAC
GGATGAAGGCACGAACCCAGTGGACATAAGCCTGTTCGGTTCGTAAGCTGTAATGCAAGTAGCGTATGCG
CTCACGCAACTGGTCCAGAACCTTGACCGAACGCAGCGGTGGTAACGGCGCAGTGGCGGTTTTCATGGCT
TGTTATGACTGTTTTTTTGGGGTACAGTCTATGCCTCGGGCATCCAAGCAGCAAGCGCGTTACGCCGTGG
GTCGATGTTTGATGTTATGGAGCAGCAACGATGTTACGCAGCAGGGCAGTCGCCCTAAAACAAAGTTAAA
CATTATGAGGGAAGCGGTGATCGCCGAAGTATCGACTCAACTATCAAA
